>Addgene plasmid #121964 | pCAG-MCP-VPR-2AmScarlet | depositor full sequence | sequence record 232191 | pCAG-MCP-VPR-2AmScarlet sequence 7213 bps
ACGCGTTGACATTGATTATTGACTAGTTATTAATAGTAATCAATTACGGGGTCATTAGTTCATAGCCCAT
ATATGGAGTTCCGCGTTACATAACTTACGGTAAATGGCCCGCCTGGCTGACCGCCCAACGACCCCCGCCC
ATTGACGTCAATAATGACGTATGTTCCCATAGTAACGCCAATAGGGACTTTCCATTGACGTCAATGGGTG
GACTATTTACGGTAAACTGCCCACTTGGCAGTACATCAAGTGTATCATATGCCAAGTACGCCCCCTATTG
ACGTCAATGACGGTAAATGGCCCGCCTGGCATTATGCCCAGTACATGACCTTATGGGACTTTCCTACTTG
GCAGTACATCTACGTATTAGTCATCGCTATTACCATGGGTCGAGGTGAGCCCCACGTTCTGCTTCACTCT
CCCCATCTCCCCCCCCTCCCCACCCCCAATTTTGTATTTATTTATTTTTTAATTATTTTGTGCAGCGATG
GGGGCGGGGGGGGGGGGGGCGCGCGCCAGGCGGGGCGGGGCGGGGCGAGGGGCGGGGCGGGGCGAGGCGG
AGAGGTGCGGCGGCAGCCAATCAGAGCGGCGCGCTCCGAAAGTTTCCTTTTATGGCGAGGCGGCGGCGGC
GGCGGCCCTATAAAAAGCGAAGCGCGCGGCGGGCGGGAGTCGCTGCGTTGCCTTCGCCCCGTGCCCCGCT
CCGCGCCGCCTCGCGCCGCCCGCCCCGGCTCTGACTGACCGCGTTACTCCCACAGGTGAGCGGGCGGGAC
GGCCCTTCTCCTCCGGGCTGTAATTAGCGCTTGGTTTAATGACGGCTCGTTTCTTTTCTGTGGCTGCGTG
AAAGCCTTAAAGGGCTCCGGGAGGGCCCTTTGTGCGGGGGGGAGCGGCTCGGGGGGTGCGTGCGTGTGTG
TGTGCGTGGGGAGCGCCGCGTGCGGCCCGCGCTGCCCGGCGGCTGTGAGCGCTGCGGGCGCGGCGCGGGG
CTTTGTGCGCTCCGCGTGTGCGCGAGGGGAGCGCGGCCGGGGGCGGTGCCCCGCGGTGCGGGGGGGCTGC
GAGGGGAACAAAGGCTGCGTGCGGGGTGTGTGCGTGGGGGGGTGAGCAGGGGGTGTGGGCGCGGCGGTCG
GGCTGTAACCCCCCCCTGCACCCCCCTCCCCGAGTTGCTGAGCACGGCCCGGCTTCGGGTGCGGGGCTCC
GTACGGGGCGTGGCGCGGGGCTCGCCGTGCCGGGCGGGGGGTGGCGGCAGGTGGGGGTGCCGGGCGGGGC
GGGGCCGCCTCGGGCCGGGGAGGGCTCGGGGGAGGGGCGCGGCGGCCCCCGGAGCGCCGGCGGCTGTCGA
GGCGCGGCGAGCCGCAGCCATTGCCTTTTATGGTAATCGTGCGAGAGGGCGCAGGGACTTCCTTTGTCCC
AAATCTGTGCGGAGCCGAAATCTGGGAGGCGCCGCCGCACCCCCTCTAGCGGGCGCGGGGCGAAGCGGTG
CGGCGCCGGCAGGAAGGAAATGGGCGGGGAGGGCCTTCGTGCGTCGCCGCGCCGCCGTCCCCTTCTCCAT
CTCCAGCCTCGGGGCTGTCCGCAGGGGGACGGCTGCCTTCGGGGGGGACGGGGCAGGGCGGGGTTCGGCT
TCTGGCGTGTGACCGGCGGCTCTAGTGCCTCTGCTAACCATGTTCATGCCTTCTTCTTTTTCCTACAGCT
CCTGGGCAACGTGCTGGTTATTGTGCTGTCTCATCATTTTGGCAAAGCTAGTGAATTCTAATACGACTCA
CTATAGGCCGCCACCATGCCCAAGAAGAAGAGGAAGGTTCCCGGGATGGCTTCAAACTTTACTCAGTTCG
TGCTCGTGGACAATGGTGGGACAGGGGATGTGACAGTGGCTCCTTCTAATTTCGCTAATGGGGTGGCAGA
GTGGATCAGCTCCAACTCACGGAGCCAGGCCTACAAGGTGACATGCAGCGTCAGGCAGTCTAGTGCCCAG
AAGAGAAAGTATACCATCAAGGTGGAGGTCCCCAAAGTGGCTACCCAGACAGTGGGCGGAGTCGAACTGC
CTGTCGCCGCTTGGAGGTCCTACCTGAACATGGAGCTCACTATCCCAATTTTCGCTACCAATTCTGACTG
TGAACTCATCGTGAAGGCAATGCAGGGGCTCCTCAAAGACGGTAATCCTATCCCTTCCGCCATCGCCGCT
AACTCAGGTATCTACAGCGCTGGAGGAGGAGGAAGCGGAGGAGGAGGTAGCGGACCTAAGAAAAAGAGGA
AGGTGGCGGCCGCTCTTAAGGACGCATTGGACGATTTTGATCTGGATATGCTGGGAAGTGACGCCCTCGA
TGATTTTGACCTTGACATGCTTGGTTCGGATGCCCTTGATGACTTTGACCTCGACATGCTCGGCAGTGAC
GCCCTTGATGATTTCGACCTGGACATGCTGCCAAAGAAGAAGAGGAAAGTCAAGCTTAGCCAGTACCTGC
CCGACACCGACGACCGGCACCGGATCGAGGAAAAGCGGAAGCGGACCTACGAGACATTCAAGAGCATCAT
GAAGAAGTCCCCCTTCAGCGGCCCCACCGACCCTAGACCTCCACCTAGAAGAATCGCCGTGCCCAGCAGA
TCCAGCGCCAGCGTGCCAAAACCTGCCCCCCAGCCTTACCCCTTCACCAGCAGCCTGAGCACCATCAACT
ACGACGAGTTCCCTACCATGGTGTTCCCCAGCGGCCAGATCTCTCAGGCCTCTGCTCTGGCTCCAGCCCC
TCCTCAGGTGCTGCCTCAGGCTCCTGCTCCTGCACCAGCTCCAGCCATGGTGTCTGCACTGGCTCAGGCA
CCAGCACCCGTGCCTGTGCTGGCTCCTGGACCTCCACAGGCTGTGGCTCCACCAGCCCCTAAACCTACAC
AGGCCGGCGAGGGCACACTGTCTGAAGCTCTGCTGCAGCTGCAGTTCGACGACGAGGATCTGGGAGCCCT
GCTGGGAAACAGCACCGATCCTGCCGTGTTCACCGACCTGGCCAGCGTGGACAACAGCGAGTTCCAGCAG
CTGCTGAACCAGGGCATCCCTGTGGCCCCTCACACCACCGAGCCCATGCTGATGGAATACCCCGAGGCCA
TCACCCGGCTCGTGACAGGCGCTCAGAGGCCTCCTGATCCAGCTCCTGCCCCTCTGGGAGCACCAGGCCT
GCCTAATGGACTGCTGTCTGGCGACGAGGACTTCAGCTCTATCGCCGATATGGATTTCTCAGCCTTGCTG
GGCTCTGGCAGCGGCAGCCGGGATTCCAGGGAAGGGATGTTTTTGCCGAAGCCTGAGGCCGGCTCCGCTA
TTAGTGACGTGTTTGAGGGCCGCGAGGTGTGCCAGCCAAAACGAATCCGGCCATTTCATCCTCCAGGAAG
TCCATGGGCCAACCGCCCACTCCCCGCCAGCCTCGCACCAACACCAACCGGTCCAGTACATGAGCCAGTC
GGGTCACTGACCCCGGCACCAGTCCCTCAGCCACTGGATCCAGCGCCCGCAGTGACTCCCGAGGCCAGTC
ACCTGTTGGAGGATCCCGATGAAGAGACGAGCCAGGCTGTCAAAGCCCTTCGGGAGATGGCCGATACTGT
GATTCCCCAGAAGGAAGAGGCTGCAATCTGTGGCCAAATGGACCTTTCCCATCCGCCCCCAAGGGGCCAT
CTGGATGAGCTGACAACCACACTTGAGTCCATGACCGAGGATCTGAACCTGGACTCACCCCTGACCCCGG
AATTGAACGAGATTCTGGATACCTTCCTGAACGACGAGTGCCTCTTGCATGCCATGCATATCAGCACAGG
ACTGTCCATCTTCGACACATCTCTGTTTAGGTCCGGCGGCGGACCCAAGAAGAAGCGCAAGGTGCTCGAG
AGGTCCGGCGGCGGAGAGGGCAGAGGAAGTCTTCTAACATGCGGTGACGTGGAGGAGAATCCCGGCCCAA
TGGTGAGCAAGGGCGAGCGCGTGATCAAGGAGTTCATGCGCTTCAAGGTGCACATGGAGGGCAGCATGAA
CGGCCACGAGTTCGAGATCGAGGGCGAGGGCGAGGGCCGCCCCTACGAGGGCACCCAGACCGCCAAGCTG
AAGGTGACCAAGGGCGGCCCCCTGCCCTTCAGCTGGGACATCCTGAGCCCCCAGTTCATGTACGGCAGCC
GCGCCTTCACCAAGCACCCCGCCGACATCCCCGACTACTACAAGCAGAGCTTCCCCGAGGGCTTCAAGTG
GGAGCGCGTGATGAACTTCGAGGACGGCGGCGCCGTGACCGTGACCCAGGACACCAGCCTGGAGGACGGC
ACCCTGATCTACAAGGTGAAGCTGCGCGGCACCAACTTCCCCCCCGACGGCCCCGTGATGCAGAAGAAGA
CCATGGGCTGGGAGGCCAGCACCGAGCGCCTGTACCCCGAGGACGGCGTGCTGAAGGGCGACATCAAGAT
GGCCCTGCGCCTGAAGGACGGCGGCCGCTACCTGGCCGACTTCAAGACCACCTACAAGGCCAAGAAGCCC
GTGCAGATGCCCGGCGCCTACAACGTGGACCGCAAGCTGGACATCACCAGCCACAACGAGGACTACACCG
TGGTGGAGCAGTACGAGCGCAGCGAGGGCCGCCACAGCACCGGCGGCATGGACGAGCTGTACAAGTAACT
GCAGCGCGGGGATCTCATGCTGGAGTTCTTCGCCCACCCCAACTTGTTTATTGCAGCTTATAATGGTTAC
AAATAAAGCAATAGCATCACAAATTTCACAAATAAAGCATTTTTTTCACTGCATTCTAGTTGTGGTTTGT
CCAAACTCATCAATGTATCTTATTAATTAACGTCGACCTCTAGCTAGAGCTTGGCGTAATCATGGTCATA
GCTGTTTCCTGTGTGAAATTGTTATCCGCTCACAATTCCACACAACATACGAGCCGGAAGCATAAAGTGT
AAAGCCTAGGGTGCCTAATGAGTGAGCTAACTCACATTAATTGCGTTGCGCTCACTGCCCGCTTTCCAGT
CGGGAAACCTGTCGTGCCAGCTGCATTAATGAATCGGCCAACGCGCGGGGAGAGGCGGTTTGCGTATTGG
GCGCTCTTCCGCTTCCTCGCTCACTGACTCGCTGCGCTCGGTCGTTCGGCTGCGGCGAGCGGTATCAGCT
CACTCAAAGGCGGTAATACGGTTATCCACAGAATCAGGGGATAACGCAGGAAAGAACATGTGAGCAAAAG
GCCAGCAAAAGGCCAGGAACCGTAAAAAGGCCGCGTTGCTGGCGTTTTTCCATAGGCTCCGCCCCCCTGA
CGAGCATCACAAAAATCGACGCTCAAGTCAGAGGTGGCGAAACCCGACAGGACTATAAAGATACCAGGCG
TTTCCCCCTGGAAGCTCCCTCGTGCGCTCTCCTGTTCCGACCCTGCCGCTTACCGGATACCTGTCCGCCT
TTCTCCCTTCGGGAAGCGTGGCGCTTTCTCATAGCTCACGCTGTAGGTATCTCAGTTCGGTGTAGGTCGT
TCGCTCCAAGCTGGGCTGTGTGCACGAACCCCCCGTTCAGCCCGACCGCTGCGCCTTATCCGGTAACTAT
CGTCTTGAGTCCAACCCGGTAAGACACGACTTATCGCCACTGGCAGCAGCCACTGGTAACAGGATTAGCA
GAGCGAGGTATGTAGGCGGTGCTACAGAGTTCTTGAAGTGGTGGCCTAACTACGGCTACACTAGAAGAAC
AGTATTTGGTATCTGCGCTCTGCTGAAGCCAGTTACCTTCGGAAAAAGAGTTGGTAGCTCTTGATCCGGC
AAACAAACCACCGCTGGTAGCGGTGGTTTTTTTGTTTGCAAGCAGCAGATTACGCGCAGAAAAAAAGGAT
CTCAAGAAGATCCTTTGATCTTTTCTACGGGGTCTGACGCTCAGTGGAACGAAAACTCACGTTAAGGGAT
TTTGGTCATGAGATTATCAAAAAGGATCTTCACCTAGATCCTTTTAAATTAAAAATGAAGTTTTAAATCA
ATCTAAAGTATATATGAGTAAACTTGGTCTGACAGTTACCAATGCTTAATCAGTGAGGCACCTATCTCAG
CGATCTGTCTATTTCGTTCATCCATAGTTGCCTGACTCCCCGTCGTGTAGATAACTACGATACGGGAGGG
CTTACCATCTGGCCCCAGTGCTGCAATGATACCGCGAGACCCACGCTCACCGGCTCCAGATTTATCAGCA
ATAAACCAGCCAGCCGGAAGGGCCGAGCGCAGAAGTGGTCCTGCAACTTTATCCGCCTCCATCCAGTCTA
TTAATTGTTGCCGGGAAGCTAGAGTAAGTAGTTCGCCAGTTAATAGTTTGCGCAACGTTGTTGCCATTGC
TACAGGCATCGTGGTGTCACGCTCGTCGTTTGGTATGGCTTCATTCAGCTCCGGTTCCCAACGATCAAGG
CGAGTTACATGATCCCCCATGTTGTGCAAAAAAGCGGTTAGCTCCTTCGGTCCTCCGATCGTTGTCAGAA
GTAAGTTGGCCGCAGTGTTATCACTCATGGTTATGGCAGCACTGCATAATTCTCTTACTGTCATGCCATC
CGTAAGATGCTTTTCTGTGACTGGTGAGTACTCAACCAAGTCATTCTGAGAATAGTGTATGCGGCGACCG
AGTTGCTCTTGCCCGGCGTCAATACGGGATAATACCGCGCCACATAGCAGAACTTTAAAAGTGCTCATCA
TTGGAAAACGTTCTTCGGGGCGAAAACTCTCAAGGATCTTACCGCTGTTGAGATCCAGTTCGATGTAACC
CACTCGTGCACCCAACTGATCTTCAGCATCTTTTACTTTCACCAGCGTTTCTGGGTGAGCAAAAACAGGA
AGGCAAAATGCCGCAAAAAAGGGAATAAGGGCGACACGGAAATGTTGAATACTCATACTCTTCCTTTTTC
AATATTATTGAAGCATTTATCAGGGTTATTGTCTCATGAGCGGATACATATTTGAATGTATTTAGAAAAA
TAAACAAATAGGGGTTCCGCGCACATTTCCCCGAAAAGTGCCACCTGACGTCGACGGATCGGGAGATCGA
TCTCCCGATCCCCTAGGGTCGACTCTCAGTACAATCTGCTCTGATGCCGCATAGTTAAGCCAGTATCTGC
TCCCTGCTTGTGTGTTGGAGGTCGCTGAGTAGTGCGCGAGCAAAATTTAAGCTACAACAAGGCAAGGCTT
GACCGACAATTGCATGAAGAATCTGCTTAGGGTTAGGCGTTTTGCGCTGCTTCGCGATGTACGGGCCAGA
TAT
Features (pLannotate 1.2.2; 18 found; start..end, strand, type, name):
      8..387     +  enhancer       CMV enhancer: human cytomegalovirus immediate early enhancer
    390..665     +  promoter       chicken β-actin promoter: No description available
    666..1678    +  intron         chimeric intron: chimera between introns from chicken β-actin and rabbit β-globin
   1739..1757    +  promoter       T7 promoter: promoter for bacteriophage T7 RNA polymerase
   1796..2185    +  CDS            CAPSD_BPMS2: Experimental evidence at protein level: Swiss-Prot protein existence level 1. Acts as a translational repressor of viral replicase synthesis late in infection. This latter function is the result of capsid protein interaction with an RNA hairpin which contains the replicase ribosome-binding site. From Escherichia phage MS2 (Bacteriophage MS2).
   2381..2397    +  CDS            VP96 (fragment): 6 tandem repeats of the minimal activation domain of herpes simplex virus VP16 (Cheng et al., 2013)
   2441..3220    +  CDS            RELA (fragment): TF65_HUMAN - Also known as NFKB3. Experimental evidence at protein level: Swiss-Prot protein existence level 1. NF-kappa-B is a pleiotropic transcription factor present in almost all cell types and is the endpoint of a series of signal transduction events that are initiated by a vast array of stimuli related to many biological processes such as inflammation, immunity, differentiation, cell growth, tumorigenesis and apoptosis. NF-kappa-B is a homo- or heterodimeric complex formed by the Rel-like domain- containing proteins RELA/p65, RELB, NFKB1/p105, NFKB1/p50, REL and NFKB2/p52. The heterodime
   3239..3808    +  CDS            Rta AD: transcriptional activation domain from the human herpesvirus 4 (Epstein-Barr virus) replication and transcription activator Rta/BRLF1 (Hardwick et al., 1992; Chavez et al., 2015)
   3920..4615    +  CDS            mScarlet: mScarlet is a basic (constitutively fluorescent) red fluorescent protein published in 2016, derived from synthetic construct. It has moderate acid sensitivity.
   4661..4782    +  polyA_signal   SV40 poly(A) signal: SV40 polyadenylation signal
   4849..4865    -  protein_bind   lac operator: The lac repressor binds to the lac operator to inhibit transcription in E. coli. This inhibition can be relieved by adding lactose or isopropyl-β-D-thiogalactopyranoside (IPTG). lac repressor encoded by lacI
   4873..4903    -  promoter       lac promoter: promoter for the E. coli lac operon
   4918..4939    -  protein_bind   CAP binding site: CAP binding activates transcription in the presence of cAMP. E. coli catabolite activator protein
   4952..5044    -  CDS            lacI (fragment): lac repressor; lacI; The lac repressor binds to the lac operator to inhibit transcription in E. coli. This inhibition can be relieved by adding lactose or isopropyl-β-D-thiogalactopyranoside (IPTG).
   5227..5815    -  rep_origin     ori: high-copy-number ColE1/pMB1/pBR322/pUC origin of replication
   5986..6846    -  CDS            AmpR: β-lactamase; bla; confers resistance to ampicillin, carbenicillin, and related antibiotics
   6847..6951    -  promoter       AmpR promoter: bla
   7022..7066    -  misc_feature   bom (fragment): basis of mobility region from pBR322
