[The description below was written by a language model from this plasmid's Addgene catalogue record and pLannotate feature annotations shown in this document.]
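Description:
pCAG-MCP-VPR-2AmScarlet is a 7.2 kb mammalian expression plasmid built on the pCAG-2AmScarlet backbone. It supplies the transcriptional activator component of an RNA-recruited CRISPR activation system. In bacteria it is maintained through a high-copy ColE1/pUC-type origin and selected with ampicillin via the β-lactamase gene and its native promoter. Remnants of lac regulatory sequences (lac promoter, operator, CAP site, a lacI fragment) and a bom fragment are backbone carry-over with no evident role in the payload.

Expression is driven by the composite CAG promoter, made up of the CMV immediate-early enhancer, the chicken β-actin promoter and a chimeric β-actin/β-globin intron, which gives strong constitutive transcription in most mammalian cell types. A T7 promoter lies just upstream of the coding region. The synthetic open reading frame begins with the bacteriophage MS2 coat protein (MCP), which binds MS2 RNA hairpins. It continues into the tripartite VPR activator: VP16-derived repeats (VP64 according to the record; the annotation detects only a short matching fragment), the activation region of human p65/RELA, and the Epstein-Barr virus Rta activation domain. mScarlet follows downstream. The construct name indicates it is joined through a 2A self-cleaving peptide, although that element is not annotated in the feature table. This arrangement would let red fluorescence report on transfected, expressing cells without remaining fused to the activator. An SV40 polyadenylation signal terminates the transcript.

Guide RNAs carrying MS2 hairpins can recruit MCP-VPR to a targeted promoter to activate gene expression. The associated work concerns adapting Cas12b for mammalian genome engineering, but the record does not name the partner nuclease or guide constructs.
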