Addgene plasmid #121964: pCAG-MCP-VPR-2AmScarlet
Purpose: Mammalian expression, Transcription regulation module
Depositing lab: Wei Li. Publication: Repurposing CRISPR-Cas12b for mammalian genome engineering. Teng F, Cui T, Feng G, Guo L, Xu K, Gao Q, Li T, Li J, Zhou Q, Li W. Cell Discov. 2018 Nov 27;4:63. doi: 10.1038/s41421-018-0069-3. eCollection 2018. PubMed 30510770.
Backbone
  Vector backbone: pCAG-2AmScarlet
  Vector type: Mammalian Expression
Growth in bacteria
  Bacterial resistance: Ampicillin, 100 μg/mL
  Growth temperature: 37°C
  Growth strain: DH5alpha
  Copy number: High Copy
Gene/Insert
  Gene/Insert name: VP64-p65-Rta fusion module fused with MCP, recruited by MS2 hairpin
  Species: Synthetic
  Cloning method: Ligation Independent Cloning
Terms and licenses: Academic/Nonprofit Terms; Industry Terms: Not Available to Industry
How to cite: pCAG-MCP-VPR-2AmScarlet was a gift from Wei Li (Addgene plasmid # 121964 ; http://n2t.net/addgene:121964 ; RRID:Addgene_121964)
