>Addgene plasmid #121964 | pCAG-MCP-VPR-2AmScarlet | addgene partial sequence | sequence record 235383 | Addgene partial NGS Result
ACGCGTTGACATTGATTATTGACTAGTTATTAATAGTAATCAATTACGGGGTCATTAGTTCATAGCCCAT
ATATGGAGTTCCGCGTTACATAACTTACGGTAAATGGCCCGCCTGGCTGACCGCCCAACGACCCCCGCCC
ATTGACGTCAATAATGACGTATGTTCCCATAGTAACGCCAATAGGGACTTTCCATTGACGTCAATGGGTG
GAGTATTTACGGTAAACTGCCCACTTGGCAGTACATCAAGTGTATCATATGCCAAGTACGCCCCCTATTG
ACGTCAATGACGGTAAATGGCCCGCCTGGCATTATGCCCAGTACATGACCTTATGGGACTTTCCTACTTG
GCAGTACATCTACGTATTAGTCATCGCTATTACCATGGTCGAGGTGAGCCCCACGTTCTGCTTCACTCTC
CCCATCTCCCCCCCCTCCCCACCCCCAATTTTGTATTTATTTATTTTTTAATTATTTTGTGCAGCGATGG
GGGCGGGGGGGGGGGGGGNSGCGCGCCRGGSGGGGSGGGGSGGGGSGRGGGGSGGGGSGGGGSGAGGCGG
AGAGGTGCGGCGGCAGCCAATCAGAGCGGCGCGCTCCGAAAGTTTCCTTTTATGGCGAGGCGGCGGCGGC
GGCGGCCCTATAAAAAGCGAAGCGCGCGGCGGGCGGGAGTCGCTGCGCGCTGCCTTCGCCCCGTGCCCCG
CTCCGCCGCCGCCTCGCGCCGCCCGCCCCGGCTCTGACTGACCGCGTTACTCCCACAGGTGAGCGGGCGG
GACGGCCCTTCTCCTCCGGGCTGTAATTAGCGCTTGGTTTAATGACGGCTTGTTTCTTTTCTGTGGCTGC
GTGAAAGCCTTGAGGGGCTCCGGGAGGGCCCTTTGTGCGGGGGGAGCGGCTCGGGGGGTGCGTGCGTGTG
TGTGTGCGTGGGGAGCGCCGCGTGCGGCTCCGCGCTGCCCGGCGGCTGTGAGCGCTGCGGGCGCGGCGCG
GGGCTTTGTGCGCTCCGCAGTGTGCGCGAGGGGAGCGCGGCCGGGGGCGGTGCCCCGCGGTGCGGGGGGG
GCTGCGAGGGGAACAAAGGCTGCGTGCGGGGTGTGTGCGTGGGGGGGTGAGCAGGGGGTGTGGGCGCGTC
GGTCGGGCTGCAACCCCCCCTGCACCCCCCTCCCCGAGTTGCTGAGCACGGCCCGGCTTCGGGTGCGGGG
CTCCGTACGGGGCGTGGCGCGGGGCTCGCCGTGCCGGGCGGGGGGTGGCGGCAGGTGGGGGTGCCGGGCG
GGGCGGGGCCGCCTCGGGCCGGGGAGGGCTCGGGGGAGGGGCGCGGCGGCCCCCGGAGCGCCGGCGGCTG
TCGAGGCGCGGCGAGCCGCAGCCATTGCCTTTTATGGTAATCGTGCGAGAGGGCGCAGGGACTTCCTTTG
TCCCAAATCTGTGCGGAGCCGAAATCTGGGAGGCGCCGCCGCACCCCCTCTAGCGGGCGCGGGGCGAAGC
GGTGCGGCGCCGGCAGGAAGGAAATGGGCGGGGAGGGCCTTCGTGCGTCGCCGCGCCGCCGTCCCCTTCT
CCCTCTCCAGCCTCGGGGCTGTCCGCGGGGGGACGGCTGCCTTCGGGGGGGACGGGGCAGGGCGGGGTTC
GGCTTCTGGCGTGTGACCGGCGGCTCTAGCGCCTCTGCTAACCATGTTCATGCCTTCTTCTTTTTCCTAC
AGCTCCTGGGCAACGTGCTGGTTATTGTGCTGTCTCATCATTTTGGCAAAGCTAGTGAATTCTAATACGA
CTCACTATAGGCCGCCACCATGCCCAAGAAGAAGAGGAAGGTTCCCGGGATGGCTTCAAACTTTACTCAG
TTCGTGCTCGTGGACAATGGTGGGACAGGGGATGTGACAGTGGCTCCTTCTAATTTCGCTAATGGGGTGG
CAGAGTGGATCAGCTCCAACTCACGGAGCCAGGCCTACAAGGTGACATGCAGCGTCAGGCAGTCTAGTGC
CCAGAAGAGAAAGTATACCATCAAGGTGGAGGTCCCCAAAGTGGCTACCCAGACAGTGGGCGGAGTCGAA
CTGCCTGTCGCCGCTTGGAGGTCCTACCTGAACATGGAGCTCACTATCCCAATTTTCGCTACCAATTCTG
ACTGTGAACTCATCGTGAAGGCAATGCAGGGGCTCCTCAAAGACGGTAATCCTATCCCTTCCGCCATCGC
CGCTAACTCAGGTATCTACAGCGCTGGAGGAGGAGGAAGCGGAGGAGGAGGTAGCGGACCTAAGAAAAAG
AGGAAGGTGGCGGCCGCTCTTAAGGACGCATTGGACGATTTTGATCTGGATATGCTGGGAAGTGACGCCC
TCGATGATTTTGACCTTGACATGCTTGGTTCGGATGCCCTTGATGACTTTGACCTCGACATGCTCGGCAG
TGACGCCCTTGATGATTTCGACCTGGACATGCTGCCAAAGAAGAAGAGGAAAGTCAAGCTTAGCCAGTAC
CTGCCCGACACCGACGACCGGCACCGGATCGAGGAAAAGCGGAAGCGGACCTACGAGACATTCAAGAGCA
TCATGAAGAAGTCCCCCTTCAGCGGCCCCACCGACCCTAGACCTCCACCTAGAAGAATCGCCGTGCCCAG
CAGATCCAGCGCCAGCGTGCCAAAACCTGCCCCCCAGCCTTACCCCTTCACCAGCAGCCTGAGCACCATC
AACTACGACGAGTTCCCTACCATGGTGTTCCCCAGCGGCCAGATCTCTCAGGCCTCTGCTCTGGCTCCAG
CCCCTCCTCAGGTGCTGCCTCAGGCTCCTGCTCCTGCACCAGCTCCAGCCATGGTGTCTGCACTGGCTCA
GGCACCAGCACCCGTGCCTGTGCTGGCTCCTGGACCTCCACAGGCTGTGGCTCCACCAGCCCCTAAACCT
ACACAGGCCGGCGAGGGCACACTGTCTGAAGCTCTGCTGCAGCTGCAGTTCGACGACGAGGATCTGGGAG
CCCTGCTGGGAAACAGCACCGATCCTGCCGTGTTCACCGACCTGGCCAGCGTGGACAACAGCGAGTTCCA
GCAGCTGCTGAACCAGGGCATCCCTGTGGCCCCTCACACCACCGAGCCCATGCTGATGGAATACCCCGAG
GCCATCACCCGGCTCGTGACAGGCGCTCAGAGGCCTCCTGATCCAGCTCCTGCCCCTCTGGGAGCACCAG
GCCTGCCTAATGGACTGCTGTCTGGCGACGAGGACTTCAGCTCTATCGCCGATATGGATTTCTCAGCCTT
GCTGGGCTCTGGCAGCGGCAGCCGGGATTCCAGGGAAGGGATGTTTTTGCCGAAGCCTGAGGCCGGCTCC
GCTATTAGTGACGTGTTTGAGGGCCGCGAGGTGTGCCAGCCAAAACGAATCCGGCCATTTCATCCTCCAG
GAAGTCCATGGGCCAACCGCCCACTCCCCGCCAGCCTCGCACCAACACCAACCGGTCCAGTACATGAGCC
AGTCGGGTCACTGACCCCGGCACCAGTCCCTCAGCCACTGGATCCAGCGCCCGCAGTGACTCCCGAGGCC
AGTCACCTGTTGGAGGATCCCGATGAAGAGACGAGCCAGGCTGTCAAAGCCCTTCGGGAGATGGCCGATA
CTGTGATTCCCCAGAAGGAAGAGGCTGCAATCTGTGGCCAAATGGACCTTTCCCATCCGCCCCCAAGGGG
CCATCTGGATGAGCTGACAACCACACTTGAGTCCATGACCGAGGATCTGAACCTGGACTCACCCCTGACC
CCGGAATTGAACGAGATTCTGGATACCTTCCTGAACGACGAGTGCCTCTTGCATGCCATGCATATCAGCA
CAGGACTGTCCATCTTCGACACATCTCTGTTTAGGTCCGGCGGCGGACCCAAGAAGAAGCGCAAGGTGCT
CGAGAGGTCCGGCGGCGGAGAGGGCAGAGGAAGTCTTCTAACATGCGGTGACGTGGAGGAGAATCCCGGC
CCAATGGTGAGCAAGGGCGAGCGCGTGATCAAGGAGTTCATGCGCTTCAAGGTGCACATGGAGGGCAGCA
TGAACGGCCACGAGTTCGAGATCGAGGGCGAGGGCGAGGGCCGCCCCTACGAGGGCACCCAGACCGCCAA
GCTGAAGGTGACCAAGGGCGGCCCCCTGCCCTTCAGCTGGGACATCCTGAGCCCCCAGTTCATGTACGGC
AGCCGCGCCTTCACCAAGCACCCCGCCGACATCCCCGACTACTACAAGCAGAGCTTCCCCGAGGGCTTCA
AGTGGGAGCGCGTGATGAACTTCGAGGACGGCGGCGCCGTGACCGTGACCCAGGACACCAGCCTGGAGGA
CGGCACCCTGATCTACAAGGTGAAGCTGCGCGGCACCAACTTCCCCCCCGACGGCCCCGTGATGCAGAAG
AAGACCATGGGCTGGGAGGCCAGCACCGAGCGCCTGTACCCCGAGGACGGCGTGCTGAAGGGCGACATCA
AGATGGCCCTGCGCCTGAAGGACGGCGGCCGCTACCTGGCCGACTTCAAGACCACCTACAAGGCCAAGAA
GCCCGTGCAGATGCCCGGCGCCTACAACGTGGACCGCAAGCTGGACATCACCAGCCACAACGAGGACTAC
ACCGTGGTGGAGCAGTACGAGCGCAGCGAGGGCCGCCACAGCACCGGCGGCATGGACGAGCTGTACAAGT
AACTGCAGCGCGGGGATCTCATGCTGGAGTTCTTCGCCCACCCCAACTTGTTTATTGCAGCTTATAATGG
TTACAAATAAAGCAATAGCATCACAAATTTCACAAATAAAGCATTTTTTTCACTGCATTCTAGTTGTGGT
TTGTCCAAACTCATCAATGTATCTTATTAATTAACGTCGACCTCTAGCTAGAGCTTGGCGTAATCATGGT
CATAGCTGTTTCCTGTGTGAAATTGTTATCCGCTCACAATTCCACACAACATACGAGCCGGAAGCATAAA
GTGTAAAGCCTAGGGTGCCTAATGAGTGAGCTAACTCACATTAATTGCGTTGCGCTCACTGCCCGCTTTC
CAGTCGGGAAACCTGTCGTGCCAGCTGCATTAATGAATCGGCCAACGCGCGGGGAGAGGCGGTTTGCGTA
TTGGGCGCTCTTCCGCTTCCTCGCTCACTGACTCGCTGCGCTCGGTCGTTCGGCTGCGGCGAGCGGTATC
AGCTCACTCAAAGGCGGTAATACGGTTATCCACAGAATCAGGGGATAACGCAGGAAAGAACATGTGAGCA
AAAGGCCAGCAAAAGGCCAGGAACCGTAAAAAGGCCGCGTTGCTGGCGTTTTTCCATAGGCTCCGCCCCC
CTGACGAGCATCACAAAAATCGACGCTCAAGTCAGAGGTGGCGAAACCCGACAGGACTATAAAGATACCA
GGCGTTTCCCCCTGGAAGCTCCCTCGTGCGCTCTCCTGTTCCGACCCTGCCGCTTACCGGATACCTGTCC
GCCTTTCTCCCTTCGGGAAGCGTGGCGCTTTCTCATAGCTCACGCTGTAGGTATCTCAGTTCGGTGTAGG
TCGTTCGCTCCAAGCTGGGCTGTGTGCACGAACCCCCCGTTCAGCCCGACCGCTGCGCCTTATCCGGTAA
CTATCGTCTTGAGTCCAACCCGGTAAGACACGACTTATCGCCACTGGCAGCAGCCACTGGTAACAGGATT
AGCAGAGCGAGGTATGTAGGCGGTGCTACAGAGTTCTTGAAGTGGTGGCCTAACTACGGCTACACTAGAA
GAACAGTATTTGGTATCTGCGCTCTGCTGAAGCCAGTTACCTTCGGAAAAAGAGTTGGTAGCTCTTGATC
CGGCAAACAAACCACCGCTGGTAGCGGTGGTTTTTTTGTTTGCAAGCAGCAGATTACGCGCAGAAAAAAA
GGATCTCAAGAAGATCCTTTGATCTTTTCTACGGGGTCTGACGCTCAGTGGAACGAAAACTCACGTTAAG
GGATTTTGGTCATGAGATTATCAAAAAGGATCTTCACCTAGATCCTTTTAAATTAAAAATGAAGTTTTAA
ATCAATCTAAAGTATATATGAGTAAACTTGGTCTGACAGTTACCAATGCTTAATCAGTGAGGCACCTATC
TCAGCGATCTGTCTATTTCGTTCATCCATAGTTGCCTGACTCCCCGTCGTGTAGATAACTACGATACGGG
AGGGCTTACCATCTGGCCCCAGTGCTGCAATGATACCGCGAGACCCACGCTCACCGGCTCCAGATTTATC
AGCAATAAACCAGCCAGCCGGAAGGGCCGAGCGCAGAAGTGGTCCTGCAACTTTATCCGCCTCCATCCAG
TCTATTAATTGTTGCCGGGAAGCTAGAGTAAGTAGTTCGCCAGTTAATAGTTTGCGCAACGTTGTTGCCA
TTGCTACAGGCATCGTGGTGTCACGCTCGTCGTTTGGTATGGCTTCATTCAGCTCCGGTTCCCAACGATC
AAGGCGAGTTACATGATCCCCCATGTTGTGCAAAAAAGCGGTTAGCTCCTTCGGTCCTCCGATCGTTGTC
AGAAGTAAGTTGGCCGCAGTGTTATCACTCATGGTTATGGCAGCACTGCATAATTCTCTTACTGTCATGC
CATCCGTAAGATGCTTTTCTGTGACTGGTGAGTACTCAACCAAGTCATTCTGAGAATAGTGTATGCGGCG
ACCGAGTTGCTCTTGCCCGGCGTCAATACGGGATAATACCGCGCCACATAGCAGAACTTTAAAAGTGCTC
ATCATTGGAAAACGTTCTTCGGGGCGAAAACTCTCAAGGATCTTACCGCTGTTGAGATCCAGTTCGATGT
AACCCACTCGTGCACCCAACTGATCTTCAGCATCTTTTACTTTCACCAGCGTTTCTGGGTGAGCAAAAAC
AGGAAGGCAAAATGCCGCAAAAAAGGGAATAAGGGCGACACGGAAATGTTGAATACTCATACTCTTCCTT
TTTCAATATTATTGAAGCATTTATCAGGGTTATTGTCTCATGAGCGGATACATATTTGAATGTATTTAGA
AAAATAAACAAATAGGGGTTCCGCGCACATTTCCCCGAAAAGTGCCACCTGACGTCGACGGATCGGGAGA
TCGATCTCCCGATCCCCTAGGGTCGACTCTCAGTACAATCTGCTCTGATGCCGCATAGTTAAGCCAGTAT
CTGCTCCCTGCTTGTGTGTTGGAGGTCGCTGAGTAGTGCGCGAGCAAAATTTAAGCTACAACAAGGCAAG
GCTTGACCGACAATTGCATGAAGAATCTGCTTAGGGTTAGGCGTTTTGCGCTGCTTCGCGATGTACGGGC
CAGATAT
